Addgene plasmid #161186: pDONR221-SLC26A3_STOP
Purpose: Gateway entry clone with codon-optimized ORF sequence for subcloning into custom expression vectors. Contains a STOP codon at the end of the codon-optimized ORF sequence.
Depositing lab: RESOLUTE Consortium & Giulio Superti-Furga. Depositing organization: CeMM Research Center for Molecular Medicine. Publication: The RESOLUTE consortium: unlocking SLC transporters for drug discovery. Superti-Furga G, Lackner D, Wiedmer T, Ingles-Prieto A, Barbosa B, Girardi E, Goldmann U, Gurtl B, Klavins K, Klimek C, Lindinger S, Lineiro-Retes E, Muller AC, Onstein S, Redinger G, Reil D, Sedlyarov V, Wolf G, Crawford M, Everley R, ... Steppan CM. Nat Rev Drug Discov. 2020 Jul;19(7):429-430. doi: 10.1038/d41573-020-00056-6. PubMed 32265506.
Backbone
  Vector backbone: pDONR221
  Backbone manufacturer: ThermoFisher Scientific
  Backbone size w/o insert (bp): 2550
  Vector type: Mammalian Expression
Growth in bacteria
  Bacterial resistance: Kanamycin, 50 μg/mL
  Growth temperature: 37°C
  Growth strain: NEB Stable
  Copy number: High Copy
Gene/Insert
  Gene/Insert name: SLC26A3 (alt name: DRA, CLD)
  Species: H. sapiens (human)
  Insert size (bp): 2295
  Entrez Gene: SLC26A3 (a.k.a. CLD, DRA)
  Cloning method: Gateway Cloning
  Sequencing primers: 5′ M13-fwd; 3′ M13-rev
Terms and licenses: Academic/Nonprofit Terms; Industry Terms
Depositor comments: This plasmid contains a STOP codon at the end of the codon-optimized ORF. For the version of this plasmid that does not contain a STOP codon, please see Addgene plasmid 132020 For more information on the full Resolute plasmid collection, please see www.addgene.org/depositor-collections/re-solute/. Please provide your feedback on this plasmid to the RESOLUTE consortium by filling out their RESOLUTE repository feedback form: https://forms.office.com/Pages/ResponsePage.aspx?id=0e05yklzmkS7rjFGQL4N7z4feCLQvEJAmVcOCM_u885UN1JJRko0Ukg4TVQwNTZLOUxPQVJWT1NHUCQlQCN0PWcu
How to cite: pDONR221-SLC26A3_STOP was a gift from RESOLUTE Consortium & Giulio Superti-Furga (Addgene plasmid # 161186 ; http://n2t.net/addgene:161186 ; RRID:Addgene_161186)
