[The description below was written by a language model from this plasmid's Addgene catalogue record and pLannotate feature annotations shown in this document.]
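Description:
pDONR221-SLC26A3_STOP is a Gateway entry clone built on the pDONR221 backbone, carrying a codon-optimized open reading frame for human SLC26A3 (also known as DRA or CLD). The catalogue lists the vector type as mammalian expression, but the annotated features show no eukaryotic promoter or polyadenylation signal, so the plasmid serves as a shuttle for the ORF rather than as an expression vector in its own right. It is propagated in E. coli from a high-copy ColE1/pUC-type origin and selected with kanamycin through an aminoglycoside phosphotransferase (KanR) gene. The sequenced plasmid is 4,845 nt, consistent with the stated backbone and insert sizes.

The SLC26A3 coding sequence, roughly 2.3 kb, lies between attL1 and attL2 sites, which are the substrates for the LR Clonase reaction. This arrangement allows directional, in-frame transfer of the ORF into any attR-containing destination vector, which then supplies the promoter, tags and selection appropriate to the intended host. Because this version retains a STOP codon at the end of the ORF, it suits native or N-terminally tagged expression and is not compatible with C-terminal fusions; the depositor notes that a companion clone without the STOP codon exists for that purpose. Other backbone elements include rrnB T1 and T2 transcription terminators upstream of the cassette, which insulate the insert from read-through transcription, a T7 promoter adjacent to attL2 and oriented toward the insert, and short residual lacI and lacZα fragments with no evident functional role.

SLC26A3 encodes a chloride/bicarbonate exchanger involved in colonic chloride absorption and fluid homeostasis. The clone belongs to a consortium collection of solute carrier ORFs intended to support transporter research and drug discovery.
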