Features (pLannotate 1.2.2; 10 found; start..end, strand, type, name):
      1..100     +  protein_bind   attL1: mutant version of attL; recombination site for the Gateway® LR reaction LR Clonase™
    106..2397    +  CDS            SLC26A3: S26A3_HUMAN - Also known as DRA. Experimental evidence at protein level: Swiss-Prot protein existence level 1. Chloride/bicarbonate exchanger. Mediates the efficient absorption of chloride ions in the colon, participating in fluid homeostasis. Plays a role in the chloride and bicarbonate homeostasis during sperm epididymal maturation and capacitation. From Homo sapiens (Human).
   2402..2501    -  protein_bind   attL2: mutant version of attL; recombination site for the Gateway® LR reaction LR Clonase™
   2519..2537    -  promoter       T7 promoter: promoter for bacteriophage T7 RNA polymerase
   2671..3480    +  CDS            KanR: aminoglycoside phosphotransferase; aph(3')-Ia; confers resistance to kanamycin in bacteria or G418 (Geneticin®) in eukaryotes
   3627..4215    +  rep_origin     ori: high-copy-number ColE1/pMB1/pBR322/pUC origin of replication
   4398..4490    +  CDS            lacI (fragment): lac repressor; lacI; The lac repressor binds to the lac operator to inhibit transcription in E. coli. This inhibition can be relieved by adding lactose or isopropyl-β-D-thiogalactopyranoside (IPTG).
   4545..4572    -  terminator     rrnB T2 terminator: transcription terminator T2 from the E. coli rrnB gene
   4704..4747    +  terminator     rrnB T1 terminator: Escherichia coli rrnB; transcription terminator T1 from the E. coli rrnB gene
   4794..4830    -  CDS            lacZα (fragment): LacZα fragment of β-galactosidase; lacZ fragment
>Addgene plasmid #161186 | pDONR221-SLC26A3_STOP | addgene full sequence | sequence record 339574 | Addgene NGS Result
CAAATAATGATTTTATTTTGACTGATAGTGACCTGTTCGTTGCAACACATTGATGAGCAATGCTTTTTTA
TAATGCCAACTTTGTACAAAAAAGCAGGCTCCACCATGATCGAGCCCTTCGGCAACCAGTACATCGTGGC
CCGGCCCGTGTACTCTACCAACGCCTTCGAGGAGAATCACAAGAAGACCGGCAGACACCACAAGACATTT
CTGGATCACCTGAAGGTGTGCTGTAGCTGCTCCCCTCAGAAGGCCAAGAGGATCGTGCTGTCCCTGTTCC
CTATCGCCTCTTGGCTGCCAGCCTACCGCCTGAAGGAGTGGCTGCTGAGCGATATCGTGTCTGGCATCAG
CACCGGAATCGTGGCCGTGCTGCAGGGACTGGCCTTTGCCCTGCTGGTGGACATCCCCCCCGTGTACGGC
CTGTATGCCTCCTTCTTTCCAGCCATCATCTATCTGTTCTTTGGCACATCCCGGCACATCTCTGTGGGCC
CTTTCCCAATCCTGTCTATGATGGTGGGACTGGCCGTGAGCGGAGCCGTGTCCAAGGCCGTGCCAGACAG
AAATGCCACCACACTGGGCCTGCCCAACAATAGCAACAATAGCTCCCTGCTGGACGATGAGAGGGTGCGC
GTGGCAGCAGCAGCCTCTGTGACCGTGCTGAGCGGCATCATCCAGCTGGCCTTCGGCATCCTGCGGATCG
GCTTTGTGGTCATCTACCTGTCTGAGAGCCTGATCTCCGGCTTTACCACAGCAGCAGCAGTGCACGTGCT
GGTGTCTCAGCTGAAGTTCATCTTTCAGCTGACCGTGCCAAGCCACACAGATCCCGTGTCCATCTTCAAG
GTGCTGTATTCCGTGTTTTCTCAGATCGAGAAGACCAACATCGCCGACCTGGTGACAGCCCTGATCGTGC
TGCTGGTGGTGAGCATCGTGAAGGAGATCAATCAGAGGTTCAAGGACAAGCTGCCCGTGCCTATCCCAAT
CGAGTTTATCATGACCGTGATCGCAGCAGGCGTGTCCTACGGCTGCGATTTCAAGAACCGCTTTAAGGTG
GCCGTGGTGGGCGACATGAATCCTGGCTTCCAGCCACCCATCACACCAGATGTGGAGACCTTCCAGAACA
CAGTGGGCGACTGTTTTGGAATCGCAATGGTGGCCTTCGCCGTGGCCTTTAGCGTGGCCTCCGTGTATTC
TCTGAAGTACGATTATCCTCTGGACGGCAACCAGGAGCTGATCGCCCTGGGCCTGGGCAATATCGTGTGC
GGCGTGTTCCGGGGATTTGCAGGATCTACCGCCCTGTCCAGATCTGCCGTGCAGGAGAGCACCGGAGGCA
AGACACAGATCGCAGGACTGATCGGCGCCATCATCGTGCTGATCGTGGTGCTGGCAATCGGCTTCCTGCT
GGCACCCCTGCAGAAGTCCGTGCTGGCCGCCCTGGCCCTGGGAAACCTGAAGGGCATGCTGATGCAGTTT
GCCGAGATCGGCCGGCTGTGGAGAAAGGATAAGTACGACTGTCTGATCTGGATCATGACCTTCATCTTTA
CAATCGTGCTGGGACTGGGACTGGGACTGGCAGCCAGCGTGGCCTTTCAGCTGCTGACCATCGTGTTCCG
GACACAGTTTCCTAAGTGCTCCACCCTGGCCAATATCGGCAGAACAAACATCTACAAGAATAAGAAGGAT
TACTACGACATGTACGAGCCAGAGGGCGTGAAGATCTTCAGGTGTCCCTCTCCTATCTACTTTGCCAACA
TCGGCTTCTTTCGGAGAAAGCTGATCGATGCCGTGGGCTTCAGCCCACTGCGCATCCTGCGGAAGAGAAA
TAAGGCCCTGAGGAAGATCCGCAAGCTGCAGAAGCAGGGACTGCTGCAGGTGACCCCAAAGGGCTTTATC
TGTACCGTGGACACAATCAAGGATTCCGACGAGGAGCTGGATAACAATCAGATCGAGGTGCTGGACCAGC
CAATCAACACCACAGATCTGCCCTTCCACATCGACTGGAACGACGATCTGCCCCTGAATATCGAGGTGCC
TAAGATCAGCCTGCACTCCCTGATCCTGGATTTCTCTGCCGTGAGCTTTCTGGACGTGTCTAGCGTGAGG
GGCCTGAAGAGCATCCTGCAGGAGTTCATCCGCATCAAGGTGGACGTGTACATCGTGGGCACCGACGATG
ACTTTATCGAGAAGCTGAATAGATATGAGTTCTTTGACGGCGAGGTGAAGTCCTCTATCTTCTTTCTGAC
CATCCACGATGCCGTGCTGCACATCCTGATGAAGAAGGACTACAGCACATCCAAGTTCAACCCCTCCCAG
GAGAAGGATGGCAAGATCGACTTTACCATCAACACAAATGGCGGCCTGAGGAATCGCGTGTATGAGGTGC
CTGTGGAGACAAAGTTCTAAGACCCAGCTTTCTTGTACAAAGTTGGCATTATAAGAAAGCATTGCTTATC
AATTTGTTGCAACGAACAGGTCACTATCAGTCAAAATAAAATCATTATTTGCCATCCAGCTGATATCCCC
TATAGTGAGTCGTATTACATGGTCATAGCTGTTTCCTGGCAGCTCTGGCCCGTGTCTCAAAATCTCTGAT
GTTACATTGCACAAGATAAAAATATATCATCATGAACAATAAAACTGTCTGCTTACATAAACAGTAATAC
AAGGGGTGTTATGAGCCATATTCAACGGGAAACGTCGAGGCCGCGATTAAATTCCAACATGGATGCTGAT
TTATATGGGTATAAATGGGCTCGCGATAATGTCGGGCAATCAGGTGCGACAATCTATCGCTTGTATGGGA
AGCCCGATGCGCCAGAGTTGTTTCTGAAACATGGCAAAGGTAGCGTTGCCAATGATGTTACAGATGAGAT
GGTCAGACTAAACTGGCTGACGGAATTTATGCCTCTTCCGACCATCAAGCATTTTATCCGTACTCCTGAT
GATGCATGGTTACTCACCACTGCGATCCCCGGAAAAACAGCATTCCAGGTATTAGAAGAATATCCTGATT
CAGGTGAAAATATTGTTGATGCGCTGGCAGTGTTCCTGCGCCGGTTGCATTCGATTCCTGTTTGTAATTG
TCCTTTTAACAGCGATCGCGTATTTCGTCTCGCTCAGGCGCAATCACGAATGAATAACGGTTTGGTTGAT
GCGAGTGATTTTGATGACGAGCGTAATGGCTGGCCTGTTGAACAAGTCTGGAAAGAAATGCATAAACTTT
TGCCATTCTCACCGGATTCAGTCGTCACTCATGGTGATTTCTCACTTGATAACCTTATTTTTGACGAGGG
GAAATTAATAGGTTGTATTGATGTTGGACGAGTCGGAATCGCAGACCGATACCAGGATCTTGCCATCCTA
TGGAACTGCCTCGGTGAGTTTTCTCCTTCATTACAGAAACGGCTTTTTCAAAAATATGGTATTGATAATC
CTGATATGAATAAATTGCAGTTTCATTTGATGCTCGATGAGTTTTTCTAATCAGAATTGGTTAATTGGTT
GTAACACTGGCAGAGCATTACGCTGACTTGACGGGACGGCGCAAGCTCATGACCAAAATCCCTTAACGTG
AGTTACGCGTCGTTCCACTGAGCGTCAGACCCCGTAGAAAAGATCAAAGGATCTTCTTGAGATCCTTTTT
TTCTGCGCGTAATCTGCTGCTTGCAAACAAAAAAACCACCGCTACCAGCGGTGGTTTGTTTGCCGGATCA
AGAGCTACCAACTCTTTTTCCGAAGGTAACTGGCTTCAGCAGAGCGCAGATACCAAATACTGTTCTTCTA
GTGTAGCCGTAGTTAGGCCACCACTTCAAGAACTCTGTAGCACCGCCTACATACCTCGCTCTGCTAATCC
TGTTACCAGTGGCTGCTGCCAGTGGCGATAAGTCGTGTCTTACCGGGTTGGACTCAAGACGATAGTTACC
GGATAAGGCGCAGCGGTCGGGCTGAACGGGGGGTTCGTGCACACAGCCCAGCTTGGAGCGAACGACCTAC
ACCGAACTGAGATACCTACAGCGTGAGCTATGAGAAAGCGCCACGCTTCCCGAAGGGAGAAAGGCGGACA
GGTATCCGGTAAGCGGCAGGGTCGGAACAGGAGAGCGCACGAGGGAGCTTCCAGGGGGAAACGCCTGGTA
TCTTTATAGTCCTGTCGGGTTTCGCCACCTCTGACTTGAGCGTCGATTTTTGTGATGCTCGTCAGGGGGG
CGGAGCCTATGGAAAAACGCCAGCAACGCGGCCTTTTTACGGTTCCTGGCCTTTTGCTGGCCTTTTGCTC
ACATGTTCTTTCCTGCGTTATCCCCTGATTCTGTGGATAACCGTATTACCGCCTTTGAGTGAGCTGATAC
CGCTCGCCGCAGCCGAACGACCGAGCGCAGCGAGTCAGTGAGCGAGGAAGCGGAAGAGCGCCCAATACGC
AAACCGCCTCTCCCCGCGCGTTGGCCGATTCATTAATGCAGCTGGCACGACAGGTTTCCCGACTGGAAAG
CGGGCAGTGAGCGCAACGCAATTAATACGCGTACCGCTAGCCAGGAAGAGTTTGTAGAAACGCAAAAAGG
CCATCCGTCAGGATGGCCTTCTGCTTAGTTTGATGCCTGGCAGTTTATGGCGGGCGTCCTGCCCGCCACC
CTCCGGGCCGTTGCTTCACAACGTTCAAATCCGCTCCCGGCGGATTTGTCCTACTCAGGAGAGCGTTCAC
CGACAAACAACAGATAAAACGAAAGGCCCAGTCTTCCGACTGAGCCTTTCGTTTTATTTGATGCCTGGCA
GTTCCCTACTCTCGCGTTAACGCTAGCATGGATGTTTTCCCAGTCACGACGTTGTAAAACGACGGCCAGT
CTTAAGCTCGGGCCC
