>Addgene plasmid #161186 | pDONR221-SLC26A3_STOP | depositor partial sequence | sequence record 312307 | Codon-optimized ORF of SLC26A3
ATGATCGAGCCCTTCGGCAACCAGTACATCGTGGCCCGGCCCGTGTACTCTACCAACGCCTTCGAGGAGA
ATCACAAGAAGACCGGCAGACACCACAAGACATTTCTGGATCACCTGAAGGTGTGCTGTAGCTGCTCCCC
TCAGAAGGCCAAGAGGATCGTGCTGTCCCTGTTCCCTATCGCCTCTTGGCTGCCAGCCTACCGCCTGAAG
GAGTGGCTGCTGAGCGATATCGTGTCTGGCATCAGCACCGGAATCGTGGCCGTGCTGCAGGGACTGGCCT
TTGCCCTGCTGGTGGACATCCCCCCCGTGTACGGCCTGTATGCCTCCTTCTTTCCAGCCATCATCTATCT
GTTCTTTGGCACATCCCGGCACATCTCTGTGGGCCCTTTCCCAATCCTGTCTATGATGGTGGGACTGGCC
GTGAGCGGAGCCGTGTCCAAGGCCGTGCCAGACAGAAATGCCACCACACTGGGCCTGCCCAACAATAGCA
ACAATAGCTCCCTGCTGGACGATGAGAGGGTGCGCGTGGCAGCAGCAGCCTCTGTGACCGTGCTGAGCGG
CATCATCCAGCTGGCCTTCGGCATCCTGCGGATCGGCTTTGTGGTCATCTACCTGTCTGAGAGCCTGATC
TCCGGCTTTACCACAGCAGCAGCAGTGCACGTGCTGGTGTCTCAGCTGAAGTTCATCTTTCAGCTGACCG
TGCCAAGCCACACAGATCCCGTGTCCATCTTCAAGGTGCTGTATTCCGTGTTTTCTCAGATCGAGAAGAC
CAACATCGCCGACCTGGTGACAGCCCTGATCGTGCTGCTGGTGGTGAGCATCGTGAAGGAGATCAATCAG
AGGTTCAAGGACAAGCTGCCCGTGCCTATCCCAATCGAGTTTATCATGACCGTGATCGCAGCAGGCGTGT
CCTACGGCTGCGATTTCAAGAACCGCTTTAAGGTGGCCGTGGTGGGCGACATGAATCCTGGCTTCCAGCC
ACCCATCACACCAGATGTGGAGACCTTCCAGAACACAGTGGGCGACTGTTTTGGAATCGCAATGGTGGCC
TTCGCCGTGGCCTTTAGCGTGGCCTCCGTGTATTCTCTGAAGTACGATTATCCTCTGGACGGCAACCAGG
AGCTGATCGCCCTGGGCCTGGGCAATATCGTGTGCGGCGTGTTCCGGGGATTTGCAGGATCTACCGCCCT
GTCCAGATCTGCCGTGCAGGAGAGCACCGGAGGCAAGACACAGATCGCAGGACTGATCGGCGCCATCATC
GTGCTGATCGTGGTGCTGGCAATCGGCTTCCTGCTGGCACCCCTGCAGAAGTCCGTGCTGGCCGCCCTGG
CCCTGGGAAACCTGAAGGGCATGCTGATGCAGTTTGCCGAGATCGGCCGGCTGTGGAGAAAGGATAAGTA
CGACTGTCTGATCTGGATCATGACCTTCATCTTTACAATCGTGCTGGGACTGGGACTGGGACTGGCAGCC
AGCGTGGCCTTTCAGCTGCTGACCATCGTGTTCCGGACACAGTTTCCTAAGTGCTCCACCCTGGCCAATA
TCGGCAGAACAAACATCTACAAGAATAAGAAGGATTACTACGACATGTACGAGCCAGAGGGCGTGAAGAT
CTTCAGGTGTCCCTCTCCTATCTACTTTGCCAACATCGGCTTCTTTCGGAGAAAGCTGATCGATGCCGTG
GGCTTCAGCCCACTGCGCATCCTGCGGAAGAGAAATAAGGCCCTGAGGAAGATCCGCAAGCTGCAGAAGC
AGGGACTGCTGCAGGTGACCCCAAAGGGCTTTATCTGTACCGTGGACACAATCAAGGATTCCGACGAGGA
GCTGGATAACAATCAGATCGAGGTGCTGGACCAGCCAATCAACACCACAGATCTGCCCTTCCACATCGAC
TGGAACGACGATCTGCCCCTGAATATCGAGGTGCCTAAGATCAGCCTGCACTCCCTGATCCTGGATTTCT
CTGCCGTGAGCTTTCTGGACGTGTCTAGCGTGAGGGGCCTGAAGAGCATCCTGCAGGAGTTCATCCGCAT
CAAGGTGGACGTGTACATCGTGGGCACCGACGATGACTTTATCGAGAAGCTGAATAGATATGAGTTCTTT
GACGGCGAGGTGAAGTCCTCTATCTTCTTTCTGACCATCCACGATGCCGTGCTGCACATCCTGATGAAGA
AGGACTACAGCACATCCAAGTTCAACCCCTCCCAGGAGAAGGATGGCAAGATCGACTTTACCATCAACAC
AAATGGCGGCCTGAGGAATCGCGTGTATGAGGTGCCTGTGGAGACAAAGTTCTAA
